>Addgene plasmid #133236 | pOPS0386 | addgene full sequence | sequence record 287551 | Addgene NGS Result
TGCCGAATTCGGATCCGGAGCATCCTCCCTAATGCGCCTTGCGCACGGTTGTAGTCAGAGTCCGCGGTGG
GGGTACCCTCGAGGGATCCGTTTAAACGAATTCAGGCTTGGAGGATACGAATGAAGTTCCCAAAAAACTT
CATGTTTGGATATTCTTGGTCTGGTTTCCAGTTTGAGATGGGACTGCCAGGAAGTGAAGTGGAAAGCGAC
TGGTGGGTGTGGGTTCACGACAAGGAGAACATAGCATCAGGTCTAGTAAGTGGAGATCTACCAGAGAACG
GCCCAGCATATTGGCACCTCTATAAGCAAGATCATGACATTGCAGAAAAGCTAGGAATGGATTGTATTAG
AGGTGGCATTGAGTGGGCAAGAATTTTTCCAAAGCCAACATTTGACGTTAAAGTTGATGTGGAAAAGGAT
GAAGAAGGCAACATAATTTCCGTAGACGTTCCAGAGAGTACAATAAAAGAGCTAGAGAAAATTGCCAACA
TGGAGGCCCTTGAACATTATCGCAAGATTTACTCAGACTGGAAGGAGAGGGGCAAAACCTTCATATTAAA
CCTCTACCACTGGCCTCTTCCATTATGGATTCATGACCCAATTGCAGTAAGGAAACTTGGCCCGGATAGG
GCTCCTGCAGGATGGTTAGATGAGAAAACAGTGGTAGAGTTTGTGAAGTTTGCCGCCTTCGTTGCTTATC
ACCTTGATGACCTCGTTGACATGTGGAGCACAATGAACGAACCAAACGTAGTCTACAATCAAGGTTACAT
TAATCTACGTTCAGGATTTCCACCAGGATATCTAAGCTTTGAAGCAGCAGAAAAGGCAAAATTCAACTTA
ATTCAGGCTCACATCGGAGCATATGATGCCATAAAAGAGTATTCAGAAAAATCCGTGGGAGTGATATACG
CCTTTGCTTGGCACGATCCTCTAGCGGAGGAGTATAAGGATGAAGTAGAGGAAATCAGAAAGAAAGACTA
TGAGTTTGTAACAATTCTACACTCAAAAGGAAAGCTAGACTGGATCGGCGTAAACTACTACTCCAGGCTG
GTATATGGAGCCAAAGATGGACACCTAGTTCCTTTACCTGGATATGGATTTATGAGTGAGAGAGGAGGAT
TTGCAAAGTCAGGCAGACCTGCTAGTGACTTTGGATGGGAAATGTACCCAGAGGGCCTTGAGAACCTTCT
TAAGTATTTAAACAATGCCTACGAGCTACCAATGATAATTACAGAGAACGGTATGGCCGATGCAGCAGAT
AGATACAGGCCACACTATCTCGTAAGCCATCTAAAGGCAGTTTACAATGCTATGAAAGAAGGTGCTGATG
TTAGAGGGTATCTCCACTGGTCACTAACAGACAACTACGAATGGGCCCAAGGGTTCAGGATGAGATTTGG
ATTGGTTTACGTGGATTTCGAGACAAAGAAGAGATATTTAAGGCCAAGCGCCCTGGTATTCAGAGAAATA
GCCACTCAAAAAGAAATTCCAGAAGAATTAGCTCACCTCGCAGACCTCAAATTTGTTACAAGAAAGTAGG
CTTCCCAGGCATCAAATAAAACGAAAGGCTCAGTCGAAAGACTGGGCCTTTCGTTTTATCTGTTGTTTGT
CGGTGAACGCTCTCCTGAGTAGGACAAATCCGCCGGGAGCGGATTTGAACGTTGCGAAGCAACGGCCCGG
AGGGTGGCGGGCAGGACGCCCGCCATAAACTGCCAGGGAATTCCGCTCTTGGACTCCTGTTGATAGATCC
AGTAATGACCTCAGAACTCCATCTGGATTTGTTCAGAACGCTCGGTTGCCGCCGGGCGTTTTTTATTGGT
GAGAATCCAGGCAATTGTGTCTCAAAATCTCTGATGTTACATTGCACAAGATAAAAATATATCATCATGA
ACAATAAAACTGTCTGCTTACATAAACAGTAATACAAGGGGTGTTATGAGCCATATTCAGCGTGAAACGA
GCTGTAGCCGTCCGCGTCTGAACAGCAACATGGATGCGGATCTGTATGGCTATAAATGGGCGCGTGATAA
CGTGGGTCAGAGCGGCGCGACCATTTATCGTCTGTATGGCAAACCGGATGCGCCGGAACTGTTTCTGAAA
CATGGCAAAGGCAGCGTGGCGAACGATGTGACCGATGAAATGGTGCGTCTGAACTGGCTGACCGAATTTA
TGCCGCTGCCGACCATTAAACATTTTATTCGCACCCCGGATGATGCGTGGCTGCTGACCACCGCGATTCC
GGGCAAAACCGCGTTTCAGGTGCTGGAAGAATATCCGGATAGCGGCGAAAACATTGTGGATGCGCTGGCC
GTGTTTCTGCGTCGTCTGCATAGCATTCCGGTGTGCAACTGCCCGTTTAACAGCGATCGTGTGTTTCGTC
TGGCCCAGGCGCAGAGCCGTATGAACAACGGCCTGGTGGATGCGAGCGATTTTGATGATGAACGTAACGG
CTGGCCGGTGGAACAGGTGTGGAAAGAAATGCATAAACTGCTGCCGTTTAGCCCGGATAGCGTGGTGACC
CACGGCGATTTTAGCCTGGATAACCTGATTTTCGATGAAGGCAAACTGATTGGCTGCATTGATGTGGGCC
GTGTGGGCATTGCGGATCGTTATCAGGATCTGGCCATTCTGTGGAACTGCCTGGGCGAATTTAGCCCGAG
CCTGCAAAAACGTCTGTTTCAGAAATATGGCATTGATAATCCGGATATGAACAAACTGCAATTTCATCTG
ATGCTGGATGAATTTTTCTAATAATTAATTGAACTACTTTTCCGCTGCATAACCCTGCTTCGGGGTCATT
ATAGCGATTTTTTCGGTATATCCATCCTTTTTCGCACGATATACAGGATTTTGCCAAAGGGTTCGTGTAG
ACTTTCCTTGGTGTATCCAACGGCGTCAGCCGGGCAGGATAGGTGAAGTAGGCCCACCCGCGAGCGGGTG
TTCCTTCTTCACTGTCCCTTATTCGCACCTGGCGGTGCTCAACGGGAATCCTGCTCTGCGAGGCTGGCCG
TAGGCCGGCCGCGATGCAGGTGGCTGCTGAACCCCCAGCCGGAACTGACCCCACAAGGCCCTAGCGTTTG
CAATGCACCAGGTCATCATTGACCCAGGCGTGTTCCACCAGGCCGCTGCCTCGCAACTCTTCGCAGGCTT
CGCCGACCTGCTCGCGCCACTTCTTCACGCGGGTGGAATCCGATCCGCACATGAGGCGGAAGGTTTCCAG
CTTGAGCGGGTACGGCTCCCGGTGCGAGCTGAAATAGTCGAACATCCGTCGGGCCGTCGGCGACAGCTTG
CGGTACTTCTCCCATATGAATTTCGTGTAGTGGTCGCCAGCAAACAGCACGACGATTTCCTCGTCGATCA
GGACCTGGCAACGGGACGTTTTCTTGCCACGGTCCAGGACGCGGAAGCGGTGCAGCAGCGACACCGATTC
CAGGTGCCCAACGCGGTCGGACGTGAAGCCCATCGCCGTCGCCTGTAGGCGCGACAGGCATTCCTCGGCC
TTCGTGTAATACCGGCCATTGATCGACCAGCCCAGGTCCTGGCAAAGCTCGTAGAACGTGAAGGTGATCG
GCTCGCCGATAGGGGTGCGCTTCGCGTACTCCAACACCTGCTGCCACACCAGTTCGTCATCGTCGGCCCG
CAGCTCGACGCCGGTGTAGGTGATCTTCACGTCCTTGTTGACGTGGAAAATGACCTTGTTTTGCAGCGCC
TCGCGCGGGATTTTCTTGTTGCGCGTGGTGAACAGGGCAGAGCGGGCCGTGTCGTTTGGCATCGCTCGCA
TCGTGTCCGGCCACGGCGCAATATCGAACAAGGAAAGCTGCATTTCCTTGATCTGCTGCTTCGTGTGTTT
CAGCAACGCGGCCTGCTTGGCTTCGCTGACCTGTTTTGCCAGGTCCTCGCCGGCGGTTTTTCGCTTCTTG
GTCGTCATAGTTCCTCGCGTGTCGATGGTCATCGACTTCGCCAAACCTGCCGCCTCCTGTTCGAGCCGAC
GCGAACGCTCCACGGCGGCCGATGGCGCGGGCAGGGCAGGGGGAGCCAGTTGCACGCTGTCGCGCTCGAT
CTTGGCCGTAGCTTGCTGGACTATCGAGCCGACGGACTGGAAGGTTTCGCGGGGCGCACGCATGACGGTG
CGGCTTGCGATGGTTTCGGCATCCTCGGCGGAAAACCCCGCGTCGATCAGTTCTTGCCTGTATGCCTTCC
GGTCAAACGTCCGATTCATTCACCCTCCTTGCGGGATTGCCCCGGAATTAATTCCCCGGATCGATCCGTC
GATCTTGATCCCCTGCGCCATCAGATCCTTGGCGGCAAGAAAGCCATCCAGTTTACTTTGCAGGGCTTCC
CAACCTTACCAGAGGGCGCCCCAGCTGGCAATTCCGGTTCGCTTGCTGTCCATAAAACCGCCCAGTCTAG
CTATCGCCATGTAAGCCCACTGCAAGCTACCTGCTTTCTCTTTGCGCTTGCGTTTTCCCTTGTCCAGATA
GCCCAGTAGCTGACATTCATCCGGGGTCAGCACCGTTTCTGCGGACTGGCTTTCTACGTGGCTGCCATTT
TTGGGGTGAGGCCGTTCGCGGCCGAGGGGCGCAGCCCCTGGGGGGATGGGAGGCCCGCGTTAGCGGGCCG
GGAGGGTTCGAGAAGGGGGGGCACCCCCCTTCGGCGTGCGCGGTCACGCGCACAGGGCGCAGCCCTGGTT
AAAAACAAGGTTTATAAATATTGGTTTAAAAGCAGGTTAAAAGACAGGTTAGCGGTGGCCGAAAAACGGG
CGGAAACCCTTGCAAATGCTGGATTTTCTGCCTGTGGACAGCCCCTCAAATGTCAATAGGTGCGCCCCTC
ATCTGTCAGCACTCTGCCCCTCAAGTGTCAAGGATCGCGCCCCTCATCTGTCAGTAGTCGCGCCCCTCAA
GTGTCAATACCGCAGGGCACTTATCCCCAGGCTTGTCCACATCATCTGTGGGAAACTCGCGTAAAATCAG
GCGTTTTCGCCGATTTGCGAGGCTGGCCAGCTCCACGTCGCCGGCCGAAATCGAGCCTGCCCCTCATCTG
TCAACGCCGCGCCGGGTGAGTCGGCCCCTCAAGTGTCAACGTCCGCCCCTCATCTGTCAGTGAGGGCCAA
GTTTTCCGCGAGGTATCCACAACGCCGGCGGCCCTACATGGCTCTGCTGTAGTGAGTGGGTTGCGCTCCG
GCAGCGGTCCTGATCCCCCGCAGAAAAAAAGGATCTCAAGAAGATCCTTTGATCTTTTCTACATTACTGC
ATGAGCTTGTGGAAGTGTGCTGAGCATAAATGATTCTCCTAGCTGTTCTTTGGGTAAGTACGCCATCAGG
ACGTTGTGAGTGGCGCGATTTTTAGCGGCTGAAATCAGCCCTTGAGCCTGTCGGCAAGTCGCGTCATGAG
GTCCATGCGCTCATGCAGGATCGCCACGACCAACGCGGGTTCGCCCGCACGCGGCAGGCAAAAAACGTAG
TGGTGTTCGCAGCGGGCCATCCGCAGCGCGGGAAAGAGTTCGCTCATGTCCTTAAACGGGCCTTCGCCGG
CGGCAAGCCTGGCTATGCCCTGTTCCAGCTTAGCGATATAGCGGCGCACCTGCGCCGCGCCCCACTCCCG
GCGCGTGTAGCGGATGATGCCGCGTAGATCGGCTTCGGCCTCAGCCGTGAGGATGTAGGCCGTCAAGCGC
GATCCCCGCTGAGTTCTTCATCAAGAATTTCGCCGACGCTCTTGGTGGACACCTTGCCGGCAAGCCCATC
GTTGATGCGGTTCCCCAGCATGGTTTTCAGTTCCTGCCATGCCTGATCGGCATCAGCGTCACCGGGGAAC
AGACGTTCGAGGGCGTATTGCTTAATGGTCTTGCCCTGCAAGGCGGCCAGGGCTTTCAGGCTCTGGTGCT
GCTGGTCCGTCATGTCGATTGTCAGGCGGCTCATTGGATAACCTCCATAAAATACACGTAACCACATTAG
CACATATGTGGGCGTGAGGCTACAGCGCGAGGCGCATTAAGGTCGGGAAAATGCGCTAGGCGCATTTAAA
TTGCGTATTGCTGTAATGCGCCATGCCGGCTAGACTAGGCCCAAATGGGTATACCCAATTTGACCAAGGG
GGACGCGATGAGGGCGGCCAAGCACTACCGACAACTTCTATCCATCGACTTCAACATCGAGGCGCTGGCC
TTCGTGCCTGGACCCGACGGCACACGCGGCCGGCGCATCCACGTCCTGGGGCGCGAGGTCCGCGACCGGC
CCGGCCTGGTCGAGTACCTTTCGCCGGCGTTCGGCTCGCGGGTGGCGCTGGACGGCTACTGCAAGGCCAA
TTTCGATGCAGTGCTGCACCTGGCGTACCCCGATCATCAGCAATGGGGCCACGCATGAAGCGCCGAAGCT
ACGCCATGCTGCGCGCCGCTGCCGCGCTGGCCGTCCTGGTCGTTGCCTCGCCGGCATGGGCCGAGCTGCG
CGGCGAGGTCGTGCGCATCATCGACGGCGACACCATCGACGTGCTGGTAGACAAGCAGCCGGTGCGCGTG
CGCCTGGTGGACATTGACGCGCCGGAAAAGCGGCAAGCCTTCGGCGAACGTGCGCGCCAGGCGCTGGCCG
GCATGGTGTTCCGCCGGCACGTCCTGGTCGACGAGAAGGACACCGACCGTTACGGCCGCACGCTGGGCAC
CGTCTGGGTCAACATGGAGCTGGCCAGCCGGCCGCCGCAGCCGCGCAACGTCAACGCCGCGATGGTTCAC
CAGGGCATGGCGTGGGCCTATCGCTTCCACGGCCGCGCGGCCGACCCTGAAATGCTGCGGCTCGAACAGG
AGGCGCGAGGCAAGCGCGTCGGCCTCTGGTCCGATCCGCACGCCGTCGAGCCGTGGAAATGGCGACGCGA
GAGCAACAACCGGAGGGACGAAGGTTGAAGGTCGCCCGCATCTACCTGCGCGCCAGTACGGACGAGCAGA
ATCTTGAACGCCAGGAGAGCCTTGTAGCGGCCACGCGGGCCGCCGGGTACTACGTCGCCGGCATCTACCG
CGAGAAGGCGTCCGGCGCACGCGCCGACCGGCCCGAGCTGCTGCGCATGATCGCGGACCTGCAACCTGGT
GAAGTCGTCGTTGCGGAGAAGATCGACCGCATCAGCCGCTTGCCGTTGGCCGAGGCCGAGCGCCTGGTTG
CGTCGATCCGGGCCAAAGGGGCCAAGCTGGCCGTGCCTGGCGTGGTGGACCTGTCGGAGCTGGCCGCCGA
GGCGAACGGAGTGGCGAAAATCGTTCTGGAATCCGTCCAGGACATGCTTTTGAAGCTCGCCTTGCAGATG
GCCCGCGACGACTACGAGGATCGGCGCGAGCGTCAACGTCAGGGTGTCCAGTTGGCGAAGGCCGCCGGCC
GCTACACCGGCCGCAAACGTGACGCCGGCATGCACGACCGCATCATCACGCTTCGCTCCGGCGGATCGAG
CATTGCCAAGACGGCCAAGCTGGTCGGATGCAGCCCGAGCCAGGTCAAACGAGTGTGGGCGGCCTGGAAC
GCGCAGCAGCAAAAATAAAGCCGGGCAGTGCCCGGCTTTTCTCACCTTTTCGCGTCCCGCAGGGCCGCTG
CGAGCGCCCTACCTAGATCCTCGCTTTCCCCCTCGGTGTAGTCCGGCCAGGGCACGAAGGGCGCGGATGC
GAACCTGTTGAGCAGGTCAGATCTAGGGCGGCGGATTTGTCCTACTCAGGAGAGCGTTCACCGACAAACA
ACAGATAAAACGAAAGGCCCAGTCTTTCGACTGAGCCTTTCGTTTTATTTGATGCC
Features (pLannotate 1.2.2; 14 found; start..end, strand, type, name):
    121..1509    +  CDS            bgaS (fragment): BGAL_SULAC - Experimental evidence at protein level: Swiss-Prot protein existence level 1. From Sulfolobus acidocaldarius (strain ATCC 33909 / DSM 639 / JCM 8929 / NBRC 15157 / NCIMB 11770).
   1553..1639    +  terminator     rrnB T1 terminator: Escherichia coli rrnB; transcription terminator T1 from the E. coli rrnB gene
   1732..1826    +  terminator     lambda t0 terminator: transcription terminator from phage lambda
   1936..2748    +  CDS            aphA1: KKA1_ECOLX - Also known as nptI. Protein inferred from homology: Swiss-Prot protein existence level 3. Resistance to kanamycin and structurally-related aminoglycosides, including amikacin. From Escherichia coli.
   2902..3010    +  oriT           oriT: incP origin of transfer
   3071..4219    -  CDS            trfA: trans-acting replication protein that binds to and activates oriV
   4271..4552    -  CDS            tnpA (fragment): TN5P_ECOLX - Also known as tnp. Experimental evidence at protein level: Swiss-Prot protein existence level 1. Mediates transposition of transposon Tn5 by a 'cut and paste' mechanism. First, the monomeric transposase binds the 19 bp inverted DNA repeats flanking the transposon. Then, dimerization of the DNA- bound transposase creates a synaptic DNA complex. After nicking of the first DNA strand, excision of the transposon proceeds through a series of intermediates. The transposase then mediates the insertion of the transposon at a new site by strand transfer. The activity of the wild- type tran
   4612..5143    -  rep_origin     oriV: incP origin of replication
   5199..5234    -  rep_origin     CloDF13 ori (fragment): Plasmids containing the CloDF13 (CDF) origin of replication can be propagated in E. coli cells that contain additional plasmids with compatible origins.
   5358..5666    -  CDS            parE: PARE_ECOLX - Experimental evidence at protein level: Swiss-Prot protein existence level 1. Toxin component of a type II toxin-antitoxin (TA) system involved in plasmid partition. Acts by inhibiting DNA gyrase, converting supercoiled plasmid DNA into a singly cleaved linear form in an ATP-dependent fashion. To do so it probably interacts with one of the gyrase subunits. Gyrase inhibition is prevented by antitoxin ParD, and is reversed in vitro by incubation with ParD. In cells that have lost the plasmid filamentation and growth inhibition occur; this is suppressed when ParD is supplied in trans
   5666..5914    -  CDS            parD: PARD_ECOLX - Experimental evidence at protein level: Swiss-Prot protein existence level 1. Antitoxin component of a type II toxin-antitoxin (TA) system involved in plasmid partition. Inhibits the anti-DNA gyrase activity of toxin ParE; reverses and restores gyrase catalytic activity in vitro. The parDE operon alone is capable of stabilizing an RK2-derived minireplicon under defined growth conditions in several different Gram- negative bacteria. It does so by the post-segregational killing (PSK) of plasmid-free cells, also referred to as a plasmid addiction system. Binds its own promoter, autor
   6043..6885    +  CDS            parB: PARB4_ECOLX - Protein predicted: Swiss-Prot protein existence level 4. Involved in plasmid partition. From Escherichia coli.
   6849..7505    +  CDS            parA: PARA4_ECOLX - Protein inferred from homology: Swiss-Prot protein existence level 3. Involved in plasmid partition. From Escherichia coli.
   7665..7751    -  terminator     rrnB T1 terminator: Escherichia coli rrnB; transcription terminator T1 from the E. coli rrnB gene
