[The description below was written by a language model from this plasmid's Addgene catalogue record and pLannotate feature annotations shown in this document.]
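Description:
pOPS0386 is a low-copy, broad-host-range bacterial reporter plasmid built on the pOGG026 backbone for use in Rhizobium leguminosarum, and intended specifically for settings where antibiotic selection cannot be maintained. The backbone carries the IncP (RK2-type) replication system, with oriV and the trans-acting initiator gene trfA, and an IncP oriT that allows conjugative mobilisation from E. coli into rhizobia when transfer functions are supplied by a helper. Selection during cloning and propagation in E. coli is by kanamycin, through the aphA1 (nptI) aminoglycoside phosphotransferase gene. Stability without selection comes from the RK2 par region. The parD/parE toxin–antitoxin pair kills or arrests cells that lose the plasmid, and the adjacent genes annotated as parA and parB are partition-associated functions. Short fragments annotated as Tn5 transposase and CloDF13 origin appear to be backbone remnants rather than functional parts.

The payload was assembled from Golden Gate-domesticated modules: a "NoP" module in the promoter position, the celB reporter gene and the "T-pharma" terminator module. The record does not explain what NoP denotes; the name may indicate a promoterless module, and no promoter is annotated upstream of the reporter, but this is an inference. The automated annotation labels the reporter coding region as a fragment resembling an archaeal Sulfolobus beta-galactosidase, a homology match consistent with celB encoding a thermostable glycosidase that can be detected with chromogenic substrates. It is followed by rrnB T1 and lambda t0 terminators, and a further rrnB T1 terminator lies on the opposite side, insulating the cassette from backbone transcription. The associated work concerns measuring rhizobial competitiveness and nitrogen fixation in legume nodules, where such a stably inherited marker plasmid would let strains be tracked in planta.
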