Addgene plasmid #133236: pOPS0386
Purpose: Reporter plasmid for R. leguminosarum suitable for experiments in environments where there is no antibiotic selection present.
Depositing lab: Philip Poole. Depositing organization: University of Oxford. Publication: Optimizing Rhizobium-legume symbioses by simultaneous measurement of rhizobial competitiveness and N2 fixation in nodules. Mendoza-Suarez MA, Geddes BA, Sanchez-Canizares C, Ramirez-Gonzalez RH, Kirchhelle C, Jorrin B, Poole PS. Proc Natl Acad Sci U S A. 2020 May 5;117(18):9822-9831. doi: 10.1073/pnas.1921225117. Epub 2020 Apr 21. PubMed 32317381.
Backbone
  Vector backbone: pOGG026 (Addgene ID 113992)
  Vector type: Bacterial Expression
Growth in bacteria
  Bacterial resistance: Kanamycin, 50 μg/mL
  Growth temperature: 37°C
  Growth strain: DH5alpha
  Copy number: Low Copy
Gene/Insert
  Gene/Insert name: constructed with NoP (pOGG113), celB (pOGG050) and T-pharma (pOGG003)
  Species: Synthetic
  Mutation: Domesticated for Golden Gate cloning
  Cloning method: Unknown
Terms and licenses: Academic/Nonprofit Terms; Industry Terms: Not Available to Industry
Depositor comments: NoP-celB-pOGG026.
How to cite: pOPS0386 was a gift from Philip Poole (Addgene plasmid # 133236 ; http://n2t.net/addgene:133236 ; RRID:Addgene_133236)
